Addgene plasmid #73428: pdCas9-M-3F2
Purpose: CRISPR synthetic transcription factor repressor plasmid encoding dCas9, tracrRNA, and a single spacer CRISPR array encoding crRNA for orthogonal repression of T7-lac promoter variant 3F2.
Depositing lab: Mattheos Koffas. Depositing organization: Rensselaer Polytechnic Institute. Publication: Rapid generation of CRISPR/dCas9-regulated, orthogonally repressible hybrid T7-lac promoters for modular, tuneable control of metabolic pathway fluxes in Escherichia coli. Cress BF, Jones JA, Kim DC, Leitz QD, Englaender JA, Collins SM, Linhardt RJ, Koffas MA. Nucleic Acids Res. 2016 Apr 13. pii: gkw231. 10.1093/nar/gkw231 PubMed 27079979.
Backbone
  Vector backbone: pdCas9
  Backbone manufacturer: Luciano Marraffini (Addgene plasmid # 46569)
  Backbone size w/o insert (bp): 9296
  Vector type: Bacterial Expression, CRISPR, Synthetic Biology
Growth in bacteria
  Bacterial resistance: Chloramphenicol, 25 μg/mL
  Growth temperature: 37°C
  Growth strain: DH5alpha
  Copy number: Low Copy
Gene/Insert
  Gene/Insert name: Repressor C4 (orthogonal T7-lac repressor)
  gRNA/shRNA sequence: ATTAATACGACTCACTAACG
  Species: Synthetic
  Promoter: Constitutive wild-type S. pyogenes promoter
  Cloning method: Restriction Enzyme; 5′ cloning site BsaI (not destroyed); 3′ cloning site BsaI (not destroyed)
  Sequencing primers: 5′ dCas9-F3 (CACGCATTGATTTGAGTCAGC)
Terms and licenses: Academic/Nonprofit Terms; Industry Terms: Not Available to Industry
Depositor comments: Also encodes dCas9 and tracrRNA.
How to cite: pdCas9-M-3F2 was a gift from Mattheos Koffas (Addgene plasmid # 73428 ; http://n2t.net/addgene:73428 ; RRID:Addgene_73428)
