[The description below was written by a language model from this plasmid's Addgene catalogue record and pLannotate feature annotations shown in this document.]
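Description:
pdCas9-M-3F2 is a low-copy bacterial CRISPR interference plasmid built on the pdCas9 backbone, designed to act as a synthetic, programmable transcriptional repressor in Escherichia coli. The 9.3 kb plasmid replicates from a p15A origin, which is compatible with ColE1-type plasmids and so allows it to be maintained alongside separate expression vectors. It is selected with chloramphenicol through a cat gene driven by its native promoter. The feature table also picks up several tetracycline-resistance gene fragments, an IS1 fragment and a resD fragment. These look like non-functional remnants of the pACYC-type parent vector, with the tet gene interrupted by the CRISPR cassette. A short "CMV intron" hit lying between the repeats is most likely a spurious match to the spacer region.

The payload is a complete Streptococcus pyogenes type II CRISPR system with a nuclease-dead effector. It comprises a tracrRNA, a dCas9 coding sequence carrying the D10A and H840A mutations, and a minimal CRISPR array made up of the crRNA leader followed by direct repeats flanking a single spacer. According to the record, expression comes from the constitutive wild-type S. pyogenes promoter. The spacer, termed Repressor C4, was cloned via BsaI sites that remain intact. It directs dCas9 to the T7-lac promoter variant 3F2, where the bound complex blocks transcription without cutting the DNA.

The plasmid belongs to a set of orthogonal repressor and promoter pairs in which each crRNA silences only its cognate hybrid T7-lac variant. This allows independent, tunable down-regulation of individual genes and modular control of metabolic pathway flux in E. coli.
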