Features (pLannotate 1.2.2; 18 found; start..end, strand, type, name):
    220..322     -  promoter       cat promoter: promoter of the E. coli cat gene encoding chloramphenicol acetyltransferase
    443..586     +  mobile_element IS1 (fragment): prokaryotic transposable element IS1
    705..760     -  rep_origin     RSF ori (fragment): Plasmids containing the RSF 1030 origin of replication can be propagated in E. coli cells that contain additional plasmids with compatible origins.
    848..1393    -  rep_origin     p15A ori: Plasmids containing the medium-copy-number p15A origin of replication can be propagated in E. coli cells that contain a second plasmid with the ColE1 origin.
   1505..1533    +  promoter       tet promoter: E. coli promoter for tetracycline efflux protein gene
   1581..1682    +  CDS            TcR (fragment): tetracycline efflux protein; tet; confers resistance to tetracycline
   1851..1929    -  misc_RNA       tracrRNA: trans-activating CRISPR RNA for the Streptococcus pyogenes CRISPR/Cas9 system
   2225..6331    +  CDS            dCas9: catalytically dead mutant of the Cas9 endonuclease from the Streptococcus pyogenes Type II CRISPR/Cas system RNA-guided DNA-binding protein that lacks endonuclease activity due to the D10A mutation in the RuvC catalytic domain and the H840A mutation in the HNH catalytic domain
   6352..6483    +  misc_feature   crRNA leader: crRNA leader sequence for the Streptococcus pyogenes CRISPR/Cas system
   6484..6519    +  repeat_region  DR: direct repeat for the Streptococcus pyogenes CRISPR/Cas system
   6529..6546    +  intron         CMV intron (fragment): modified intron A from human cytomegalovirus (CMV)
   6550..6585    +  repeat_region  DR: direct repeat for the Streptococcus pyogenes CRISPR/Cas system
   6616..6642    +  repeat_region  DR (fragment): direct repeat for the Streptococcus pyogenes CRISPR/Cas system
   6764..7852    +  CDS            TcR (fragment): tetracycline efflux protein; tet; confers resistance to tetracycline
   8356..8449    +  CDS            TcR (fragment): tetracycline efflux protein; tet; confers resistance to tetracycline
   8446..8503    -  CDS            TcR (fragment): tetracycline efflux protein; tet; confers resistance to tetracycline
   8493..8588    +  CDS            resD (fragment): REDF_ECOLI - Also known as D. Protein inferred from homology: Swiss-Prot protein existence level 3. Acts as a repressor of transcription and as a site-specific resolvase that cleaves at the RfsF site. From Escherichia coli (strain K12).
   8886..219     -  CDS            CmR (across the origin): chloramphenicol acetyltransferase; cat; confers resistance to chloramphenicol
>Addgene plasmid #73428 | pdCas9-M-3F2 | depositor full sequence | sequence record 135328 | Full Sequence
GAATTCCGGATGAGCATTCATCAGGCGGGCAAGAATGTGAATAAAGGCCGGATAAAACTTGTGCTTATTT
TTCTTTACGGTCTTTAAAAAGGCCGTAATATCCAGCTGAACGGTCTGGTTATAGGTACATTGAGCAACTG
ACTGAAATGCCTCAAAATGTTCTTTACGATGCCATTGGGATATATCAACGGTGGTATATCCAGTGATTTT
TTTCTCCATTTTAGCTTCCTTAGCTCCTGAAAATCTCGATAACTCAAAAAATACGCCCGGTAGTGATCTT
ATTTCATTATGGTGAAAGTTGGAACCTCTTACGTGCCGATCAACGTCTCATTTTCGCCAAAAGTTGGCCC
AGGGCTTCCCGGTATCAACAGGGACACCAGGATTTATTTATTCTGCGAAGTGATCTTCCGTCACAGGTAT
TTATTCGGCGCAAAGTGCGTCGGGTGATGCTGCCAACTTACTGATTTAGTGTATGATGGTGTTTTTGAGG
TGCTCCAGTGGCTTCTGTTTCTATCAGCTGTCCCTCCTGTTCAGCTACTGACGGGGTGGTGCGTAACGGC
AAAAGCACCGCCGGACATCAGCGCTAGCGGAGTGTATACTGGCTTACTATGTTGGCACTGATGAGGGTGT
CAGTGAAGTGCTTCATGTGGCAGGAGAAAAAAGGCTGCACCGGTGCGTCAGCAGAATATGTGATACAGGA
TATATTCCGCTTCCTCGCTCACTGACTCGCTACGCTCGGTCGTTCGACTGCGGCGAGCGGAAATGGCTTA
CGAACGGGGCGGAGATTTCCTGGAAGATGCCAGGAAGATACTTAACAGGGAAGTGAGAGGGCCGCGGCAA
AGCCGTTTTTCCATAGGCTCCGCCCCCCTGACAAGCATCACGAAATCTGACGCTCAAATCAGTGGTGGCG
AAACCCGACAGGACTATAAAGATACCAGGCGTTTCCCCCTGGCGGCTCCCTCGTGCGCTCTCCTGTTCCT
GCCTTTCGGTTTACCGGTGTCATTCCGCTGTTATGGCCGCGTTTGTCTCATTCCACGCCTGACACTCAGT
TCCGGGTAGGCAGTTCGCTCCAAGCTGGACTGTATGCACGAACCCCCCGTTCAGTCCGACCGCTGCGCCT
TATCCGGTAACTATCGTCTTGAGTCCAACCCGGAAAGACATGCAAAAGCACCACTGGCAGCAGCCACTGG
TAATTGATTTAGAGGAGTTAGTCTTGAAGTCATGCGCCGGTTAAGGCTAAACTGAAAGGACAAGTTTTGG
TGACTGCGCTCCTCCAAGCCAGTTACCTCGGTTCAAAGAGTTGGTAGCTCAGAGAACCTTCGAAAAACCG
CCCTGCAAGGCGGTTTTTTCGTTTTCAGAGCAAGAGATTACGCGCAGACCAAAACGATCTCAAGAAGATC
ATCTTATTAATCAGATAAAATATTTCTAGATTTCAGTGCAATTTATCTCTTCAAATGTAGCACCTGAAGT
CAGCCCCATACGATATAAGTTGTAATTCTCATGTTTGACAGCTTATCATCGATAAGCTTTAATGCGGTAG
TTTATCACAGTTAAATTGCTAACGCAGTCAGGCACCGTGTATGAAATCTAACAATGCGCTCATCGTCATC
CTCGGCACCGTCACCCTGGATGCTGTAGGCATAGGCTTGGTTATGCCGGTACTGCCGGGCCTCTTGCGGG
ATTACGAAATCATCCTGTGGAGCTTAGTAGGTTTAGCAAGATGGCAGCGCCTAAATGTAGAATGATAAAA
GGATTAAGAGATTAATTTCCCTAAAAATGATAAAACAAGCGTTTTGAAAGCGCTTGTTTTTTTGGTTTGC
AGTCAGAGTAGAATAGAAGTATCAAAAAAAGCACCGACTCGGTGCCACTTTTTCAAGTTGATAACGGACT
AGCCTTATTTTAACTTGCTATGCTGTTTTGAATGGTTCCAACAAGATTATTTTATAACTTTTATAACAAA
TAATCAAGGAGAAATTCAAAGAAATTTATCAGCCATAAAACAATACTTAATACTATAGAATGATAACAAA
ATAAACTACTTTTTAAAAGAATTTTGTGTTATAATCTATTTATTATTAAGTATTGGGTAATATTTTTTGA
AGAGATATTTTGAAAAAGAAAAATTAAAGCATATTAAACTAATTTCGGAGGTCATTAAAACTATTATTGA
AATCATCAAACTCATTATGGATTTAATTTAAACTTTTTATTTTAGGAGGCAAAAATGGATAAGAAATACT
CAATAGGCTTAGCTATCGGCACAAATAGCGTCGGATGGGCGGTGATCACTGATGAATATAAGGTTCCGTC
TAAAAAGTTCAAGGTTCTGGGAAATACAGACCGCCACAGTATCAAAAAAAATCTTATAGGGGCTCTTTTA
TTTGACAGTGGAGAGACAGCGGAAGCGACTCGTCTCAAACGGACAGCTCGTAGAAGGTATACACGTCGGA
AGAATCGTATTTGTTATCTACAGGAGATTTTTTCAAATGAGATGGCGAAAGTAGATGATAGTTTCTTTCA
TCGACTTGAAGAGTCTTTTTTGGTGGAAGAAGACAAGAAGCATGAACGTCATCCTATTTTTGGAAATATA
GTAGATGAAGTTGCTTATCATGAGAAATATCCAACTATCTATCATCTGCGAAAAAAATTGGTAGATTCTA
CTGATAAAGCGGATTTGCGCTTAATCTATTTGGCCTTAGCGCATATGATTAAGTTTCGTGGTCATTTTTT
GATTGAGGGAGATTTAAATCCTGATAATAGTGATGTGGACAAACTATTTATCCAGTTGGTACAAACCTAC
AATCAATTATTTGAAGAAAACCCTATTAACGCAAGTGGAGTAGATGCTAAAGCGATTCTTTCTGCACGAT
TGAGTAAATCAAGACGATTAGAAAATCTCATTGCTCAGCTCCCCGGTGAGAAGAAAAATGGCTTATTTGG
GAATCTCATTGCTTTGTCATTGGGTTTGACCCCTAATTTTAAATCAAATTTTGATTTGGCAGAAGATGCT
AAATTACAGCTTTCAAAAGATACTTACGATGATGATTTAGATAATTTATTGGCGCAAATTGGAGATCAAT
ATGCTGATTTGTTTTTGGCAGCTAAGAATTTATCAGATGCTATTTTACTTTCAGATATCCTAAGAGTAAA
TACTGAAATAACTAAGGCTCCCCTATCAGCTTCAATGATTAAACGCTACGATGAACATCATCAAGACTTG
ACTCTTTTAAAAGCTTTAGTTCGACAACAACTTCCAGAAAAGTATAAAGAAATCTTTTTTGATCAATCAA
AAAACGGATATGCAGGTTATATTGATGGGGGAGCTAGCCAAGAAGAATTTTATAAATTTATCAAACCAAT
TTTAGAAAAAATGGATGGTACTGAGGAATTATTGGTGAAACTAAATCGTGAAGATTTGCTGCGCAAGCAA
CGGACCTTTGACAACGGCTCTATTCCCCATCAAATTCACTTGGGTGAGCTGCATGCTATTTTGAGAAGAC
AAGAAGACTTTTATCCATTTTTAAAAGACAATCGTGAGAAGATTGAAAAAATCTTGACTTTTCGAATTCC
TTATTATGTTGGTCCATTGGCGCGTGGCAATAGTCGTTTTGCATGGATGACTCGGAAGTCTGAAGAAACA
ATTACCCCATGGAATTTTGAAGAAGTTGTCGATAAAGGTGCTTCAGCTCAATCATTTATTGAACGCATGA
CAAACTTTGATAAAAATCTTCCAAATGAAAAAGTACTACCAAAACATAGTTTGCTTTATGAGTATTTTAC
GGTTTATAACGAATTGACAAAGGTCAAATATGTTACTGAAGGAATGCGAAAACCAGCATTTCTTTCAGGT
GAACAGAAGAAAGCCATTGTTGATTTACTCTTCAAAACAAATCGAAAAGTAACCGTTAAGCAATTAAAAG
AAGATTATTTCAAAAAAATAGAATGTTTTGATAGTGTTGAAATTTCAGGAGTTGAAGATAGATTTAATGC
TTCATTAGGTACCTACCATGATTTGCTAAAAATTATTAAAGATAAAGATTTTTTGGATAATGAAGAAAAT
GAAGATATCTTAGAGGATATTGTTTTAACATTGACCTTATTTGAAGATAGGGAGATGATTGAGGAAAGAC
TTAAAACATATGCTCACCTCTTTGATGATAAGGTGATGAAACAGCTTAAACGTCGCCGTTATACTGGTTG
GGGACGTTTGTCTCGAAAATTGATTAATGGTATTAGGGATAAGCAATCTGGCAAAACAATATTAGATTTT
TTGAAATCAGATGGTTTTGCCAATCGCAATTTTATGCAGCTGATCCATGATGATAGTTTGACATTTAAAG
AAGACATTCAAAAAGCACAAGTGTCTGGACAAGGCGATAGTTTACATGAACATATTGCAAATTTAGCTGG
TAGCCCTGCTATTAAAAAAGGTATTTTACAGACTGTAAAAGTTGTTGATGAATTGGTCAAAGTAATGGGG
CGGCATAAGCCAGAAAATATCGTTATTGAAATGGCACGTGAAAATCAGACAACTCAAAAGGGCCAGAAAA
ATTCGCGAGAGCGTATGAAACGAATCGAAGAAGGTATCAAAGAATTAGGAAGTCAGATTCTTAAAGAGCA
TCCTGTTGAAAATACTCAATTGCAAAATGAAAAGCTCTATCTCTATTATCTCCAAAATGGAAGAGACATG
TATGTGGACCAAGAATTAGATATTAATCGTTTAAGTGATTATGATGTCGATGCCATTGTTCCACAAAGTT
TCCTTAAAGACGATTCAATAGACAATAAGGTCTTAACGCGTTCTGATAAAAATCGTGGTAAATCGGATAA
CGTTCCAAGTGAAGAAGTAGTCAAAAAGATGAAAAACTATTGGAGACAACTTCTAAACGCCAAGTTAATC
ACTCAACGTAAGTTTGATAATTTAACGAAAGCTGAACGTGGAGGTTTGAGTGAACTTGATAAAGCTGGTT
TTATCAAACGCCAATTGGTTGAAACTCGCCAAATCACTAAGCATGTGGCACAAATTTTGGATAGTCGCAT
GAATACTAAATACGATGAAAATGATAAACTTATTCGAGAGGTTAAAGTGATTACCTTAAAATCTAAATTA
GTTTCTGACTTCCGAAAAGATTTCCAATTCTATAAAGTACGTGAGATTAACAATTACCATCATGCCCATG
ATGCGTATCTAAATGCCGTCGTTGGAACTGCTTTGATTAAGAAATATCCAAAACTTGAATCGGAGTTTGT
CTATGGTGATTATAAAGTTTATGATGTTCGTAAAATGATTGCTAAGTCTGAGCAAGAAATAGGCAAAGCA
ACCGCAAAATATTTCTTTTACTCTAATATCATGAACTTCTTCAAAACAGAAATTACACTTGCAAATGGAG
AGATTCGCAAACGCCCTCTAATCGAAACTAATGGGGAAACTGGAGAAATTGTCTGGGATAAAGGGCGAGA
TTTTGCCACAGTGCGCAAAGTATTGTCCATGCCCCAAGTCAATATTGTCAAGAAAACAGAAGTACAGACA
GGCGGATTCTCCAAGGAGTCAATTTTACCAAAAAGAAATTCGGACAAGCTTATTGCTCGTAAAAAAGACT
GGGATCCAAAAAAATATGGTGGTTTTGATAGTCCAACGGTAGCTTATTCAGTCCTAGTGGTTGCTAAGGT
GGAAAAAGGGAAATCGAAGAAGTTAAAATCCGTTAAAGAGTTACTAGGGATCACAATTATGGAAAGAAGT
TCCTTTGAAAAAAATCCGATTGACTTTTTAGAAGCTAAAGGATATAAGGAAGTTAAAAAAGACTTAATCA
TTAAACTACCTAAATATAGTCTTTTTGAGTTAGAAAACGGTCGTAAACGGATGCTGGCTAGTGCCGGAGA
ATTACAAAAAGGAAATGAGCTGGCTCTGCCAAGCAAATATGTGAATTTTTTATATTTAGCTAGTCATTAT
GAAAAGTTGAAGGGTAGTCCAGAAGATAACGAACAAAAACAATTGTTTGTGGAGCAGCATAAGCATTATT
TAGATGAGATTATTGAGCAAATCAGTGAATTTTCTAAGCGTGTTATTTTAGCAGATGCCAATTTAGATAA
AGTTCTTAGTGCATATAACAAACATAGAGACAAACCAATACGTGAACAAGCAGAAAATATTATTCATTTA
TTTACGTTGACGAATCTTGGAGCTCCCGCTGCTTTTAAATATTTTGATACAACAATTGATCGTAAACGAT
ATACGTCTACAAAAGAAGTTTTAGATGCCACTCTTATCCATCAATCCATCACTGGTCTTTATGAAACACG
CATTGATTTGAGTCAGCTAGGAGGTGACTGAAGTATATTTTAGATGAAGATTATTTCTTAATAACTAAAA
ATATGGTATAATACTCTTAATAAATGCAGTAATACAGGGGCTTTTCAAGACTGAAGTCTAGCTGAGACAA
ATAGTGCGATTACGAAATTTTTTAGACAAAAATAGTCTACGAGGTTTTAGAGCTATGCTGTTTTGAATGG
TCCCAAAACATCCCGCGAAATTAATACGACTCACTAACGGTTTTAGAGCTATGCTGTTTTGAATGGTCCC
AAAACTTCAGCACACTGAGACTTGTTGAGTTCCATGTTTTAGAGCTATGCTGTTTTGAATGGACTCCATT
CAACATTGCCGATGATAACTTGAGAAAGAGGGTTAATACCAGCAGTCGGATACCTTCCTATTCTTTCTGT
TAAAGCGTTTTCATGTTATAATAGGCAAAAGAAGAGTAGTGTGATCGTCCATTCCGACAGCATCGCCAGT
CACTATGGCGTGCTGCTAGCGCTATATGCGTTGATGCAATTTCTATGCGCACCCGTTCTCGGAGCACTGT
CCGACCGCTTTGGCCGCCGCCCAGTCCTGCTCGCTTCGCTACTTGGAGCCACTATCGACTACGCGATCAT
GGCGACCACACCCGTCCTGTGGATCCTCTACGCCGGACGCATCGTGGCCGGCATCACCGGCGCCACAGGT
GCGGTTGCTGGCGCCTATATCGCCGACATCACCGATGGGGAAGATCGGGCTCGCCACTTCGGGCTCATGA
GCGCTTGTTTCGGCGTGGGTATGGTGGCAGGCCCCGTGGCCGGGGGACTGTTGGGCGCCATCTCCTTGCA
TGCACCATTCCTTGCGGCGGCGGTGCTCAACGGCCTCAACCTACTACTGGGCTGCTTCCTAATGCAGGAG
TCGCATAAGGGAGAGCGTCGACCGATGCCCTTGAGAGCCTTCAACCCAGTCAGCTCCTTCCGGTGGGCGC
GGGGCATGACTATCGTCGCCGCACTTATGACTGTCTTCTTTATCATGCAACTCGTAGGACAGGTGCCGGC
AGCGCTCTGGGTCATTTTCGGCGAGGACCGCTTTCGCTGGAGCGCGACGATGATCGGCCTGTCGCTTGCG
GTATTCGGAATCTTGCACGCCCTCGCTCAAGCCTTCGTCACTGGTCCCGCCACCAAACGTTTCGGCGAGA
AGCAGGCCATTATCGCCGGCATGGCGGCCGACGCGCTGGGCTACGTCTTGCTGGCGTTCGCGACGCGAGG
CTGGATGGCCTTCCCCATTATGATTCTTCTCGCTTCCGGCGGCATCGGGATGCCCGCGTTGCAGGCCATG
CTGTCCAGGCAGGTAGATGACGACCATCAGGGACAGCTTCAAGGATCGCTCGCGGCTCTTACCAGCCTAA
CTTCGATCATTGGACCGCTGATCGTCACGGCGATTTATGCCGCCTCGGCGAGCACATGGAACGGGTTGGC
ATGGATTGTAGGCGCCGCCCTATACCTTGTCTGCCTCCCCGCGTTGCGTCGCGGTGCATGGAGCCGGGCC
ACCTCGACCTGAATGGAAGCCGGCGGCACCTCGCTAACGGATTCACCACTCCAAGAATTGGAGCCAATCA
ATTCTTGCGGAGAACTGTGAATGCGCAAACCAACCCTTGGCAGAACATATCCATCGCGTCCGCCATCTCC
AGCAGCCGCACGCGGCGCATCTCGGGCAGCGTTGGGTCCTGGCCACGGGTGCGCATGATCGTGCTCCTGT
CGTTGAGGACCCGGCTAGGCTGGCGGGGTTGCCTTACTGGTTAGCAGAATGAATCACCGATACGCGAGCG
AACGTGAAGCGACTGCTGCTGCAAAACGTCTGCGACCTGAGCAACAACATGAATGGTCTTCGGTTTCCGT
GTTTCGTAAAGTCTGGAAACGCGGAAGTCCCCTACGTGCTGCTGAAGTTGCCCGCAACAGAGAGTGGAAC
CAACCGGTGATACCACGATACTATGACTGAGAGTCAACGCCATGAGCGGCCTCATTTCTTATTCTGAGTT
ACAACAGTCCGCACCGCTGTCCGGTAGCTCCTTCCGGTGGGCGCGGGGCATGACTATCGTCGCCGCACTT
ATGACTGTCTTCTTTATCATGCAACTCGTAGGACAGGTGCCGGCAGCGCCCAACAGTCCCCCGGCCACGG
GGCCTGCCACCATACCCACGCCGAAACAAGCGCCCTGCACCATTATGTTCCGGATCTGCATCGCAGGATG
CTGCTGGCTACCCTGTGGAACACCTACATCTGTATTAACGAAGCGCTAACCGTTTTTATCAGGCTCTGGG
AGGCAGAATAAATGATCATATCGTCAATTATTACCTCCACGGGGAGAGCCTGAGCAAACTGGCCTCAGGC
ATTTGAGAAGCACACGGTCACACTGCTTCCGGTAGTCAATAAACCGGTAAACCAGCAATAGACATAAGCG
GCTATTTAACGACCCTGCCCTGAACCGACGACCGGGTCGAATTTGCTTTCGAATTTCTGCCATTCATCCG
CTTATTATCACTTATTCAGGCGTAGCACCAGGCGTTTAAGGGCACCAATAACTGCCTTAAAAAAATTACG
CCCCGCCCTGCCACTCATCGCAGTACTGTTGTAATTCATTAAGCATTCTGCCGACATGGAAGCCATCACA
GACGGCATGATGAACCTGAATCGCCAGCGGCATCAGCACCTTGTCGCCTTGCGTATAATATTTGCCCATG
GTGAAAACGGGGGCGAAGAAGTTGTCCATATTGGCCACGTTTAAATCAAAACTGGTGAAACTCACCCAGG
GATTGGCTGAGACGAAAAACATATTCTCAATAAACCCTTTAGGGAAATAGGCCAGGTTTTCACCGTAACA
CGCCACATCTTGCGAATATATGTGTAGAAACTGCCGGAAATCGTCGTGGTATTCACTCCAGAGCGATGAA
AACGTTTCAGTTTGCTCATGGAAAACGGTGTAACAAGGGTGAACACTATCCCATATCACCAGCTCACCGT
CTTTCATTGCCATACG
