>Addgene plasmid #73428 | pdCas9-M-3F2 | addgene partial sequence | sequence record 139101 | pBRrevBam 5'-GGTGATGTCGGCGATATAGG-3'
CGATGCGTCCGGCGTAGAGGATCCACAGGACGGGTGTGGTCGCCATGATCGCGTAGTCGATAGTGGCTCC
AAGTAGCGAAGCGAGCAGGACTGGGCGGCGGCCAAAGCGGTCGGACAGTGCTCCGAGAACGGGTGCGCAT
AGAAATTGCATCAACGCATATAGCGCTAGCAGCACGCCATAGTGACTGGCGATGCTGTCGGAATGGACGA
TCACACTACTCTTCTTTTGCCTATTATAACATGAAAACGCTTTAACAGAAAGAATAGGAAGGTATCCGAC
TGCTGGTATTAACCCTCTTTCTCAAGTTATCATCGGCAATGTTGAATGGAGTCCATTCAAAACAGCATAG
CTCTAAAACATGGAACTCAACAAGTCTCAGTGTGCTGAAGTTTTGGGACCATTCAAAACAGCATAGCTCT
AAAACCGTTAGTGAGTCGTATTAATTTCGCGGGATGTTTTGGGACCATTCAAAACAGCATAGCTCTAAAA
CCTCGTAGACTATTTTTGTCTAAAAAATTTCGTAATCGCACTATTTGTCTCAGCTAGACTTCAGTCTTGA
AAAGCCCCTGTATTACTGCATTTATTAAGAGTATTATACCATATTTTTAGTTATTAAGAAATAATCTTCA
TCTAAAATATACTTCAGTCACCTCCTAGCTGACTCAA
