>Addgene plasmid #73428 | pdCas9-M-3F2 | addgene partial sequence | sequence record 141305 | StrepPyoCas9-5UTR-F 5'-CGGTGCCACTTTTTCAAGTTG-3'
ATGGTTCCAACAAGATTATTTTATAACTTTTATAACAAATAATCAAGGAGAAATTCAAAGAAATTTATCA
GCCATAAAACAATACTTAATACTATAGAATGATAACAAAATAAACTACTTTTTAAAAGAATTTTGTGTTA
TAATCTATTTATTATTAAGTATTGGGTAATATTTTTTGAAGAGATATTTTGAAAAAGAAAAATTAAAGCA
TATTAAACTAATTTCGGAGGTCATTAAAACTATTATTGAAATCATCAAACTCATTATGGATTTAATTTAA
ACTTTTTATTTTAGGAGGCAAAAATGGATAAGAAATACTCAATAGGCTTAGCTATCGGCACAAATAGCGT
CGGATGGGCGGTGATCACTGATGAATATAAGGTTCCGTCTAAAAAGTTCAAGGTTCTGGGAAATACAGAC
CGCCACAGTATCAAAAAAAATCTTATAGGGGCTCTTTTATTTGACAGTGGAGAGACAGCGGAAGCGACTC
GTCTCAAACGGACAGCTCGTAGAAGGTATACACGTCGGAAGAATCGTATTTGTTATCTACAGGAGATTTT
TTCAAATGAGATGGCGAAAGTAGATGATAGTTTCTTTCATCGACTTGAAGAGTCTTTTTTGGTGGAAGAA
GACAAGAAGCATGAACGTCATCCTATTTTTGGAAATATAGTAGATGAAGTTGCTTA
